Addgene plasmid #120296: pAAV-RSV-GFP-U6-Rosa26 gRNA (SpyCas9 scaffold)
Purpose: AAV vector; encodes GFP as well as a U6-driven Rosa26-targeting gRNA (SpyCas9 scaffold)
Depositing lab: Dominik Niopek. Depositing organization: Universitaet Heidelberg. Publication: Cell-specific CRISPR-Cas9 activation by microRNA-dependent expression of anti-CRISPR proteins. Hoffmann MD, Aschenbrenner S, Grosse S, Rapti K, Domenger C, Fakhiri J, Mastel M, Borner K, Eils R, Grimm D, Niopek D. Nucleic Acids Res. 2019 Apr 15. pii: 5458120. doi: 10.1093/nar/gkz271. PubMed 30982889.
Backbone
  Vector backbone: scAAV
  Vector type: Mammalian Expression, AAV, CRISPR
Growth in bacteria
  Bacterial resistance: Ampicillin, 100 μg/mL
  Growth temperature: 37°C
  Growth strain: NEB Stable
  Copy number: Unknown
Gene/Insert
  Gene/Insert name: Rosa26 gRNA (SpCas9 scaffold) (alt name: GFP)
  gRNA/shRNA sequence: The spacer sequence of the Rosa-26 guideRNA is 5‘-GACTCCAGTCTTTCTAGAAGA-3‘
  Cloning method: Restriction Enzyme; 5′ cloning site Unknown (unknown if destroyed); 3′ cloning site Unknown (unknown if destroyed)
Terms and licenses: Academic/Nonprofit Terms; Industry Terms: Not Available to Industry
Depositor comments: Please visit https://www.biorxiv.org/content/10.1101/480384v1 for BioRxiv preprint
How to cite: pAAV-RSV-GFP-U6-Rosa26 gRNA (SpyCas9 scaffold) was a gift from Dominik Niopek (Addgene plasmid # 120296 ; http://n2t.net/addgene:120296 ; RRID:Addgene_120296)
