[The description below was written by a language model from this plasmid's Addgene catalogue record and pLannotate feature annotations shown in this document.]
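Description:
pAAV-RSV-GFP-U6-Rosa26 gRNA (SpyCas9 scaffold) is a roughly 5.3 kb AAV transfer plasmid built on a self-complementary AAV (scAAV) backbone, intended for mammalian expression and CRISPR applications. In bacteria it is maintained through a high-copy ColE1/pUC-type origin and selected with ampicillin via the β-lactamase gene. An f1 phage origin and remnants of a pBluescript-like cloning region (lac promoter/operator, lacZα fragment, T3 and T7 promoters) are also present. The automated annotation detects only one AAV2 inverted terminal repeat, as a fragment, downstream of the payload. A second repeat would be expected in the unannotated stretch upstream of the U6 promoter, but the feature table does not show it. ITRs are often poorly resolved in sequencing, and in scAAV designs one repeat is typically modified.

The payload consists of two divergently oriented cassettes. A human U6 RNA polymerase III promoter drives a single guide RNA. Its 20-odd nucleotide spacer matches intron 1 of the mouse Rosa26 locus, which is why it is annotated as a fragment of a Rosa26 homology arm. The spacer is fused to the Streptococcus pyogenes Cas9 tracrRNA-derived scaffold. On the opposite strand, a Rous sarcoma virus enhancer/promoter drives EGFP, which serves as a marker of transfected or transduced cells. No polyadenylation signal is annotated for this cassette.

The plasmid encodes no Cas9, so the nuclease must be supplied separately. It can be used for direct transfection or for packaging into AAV particles to deliver a Rosa26-targeting guide. The associated study concerns cell-type-specific control of Cas9 activity through microRNA-dependent expression of anti-CRISPR proteins, in which a guide and reporter vector of this kind would provide the targeting component.
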