Features (pLannotate 1.2.2; 22 found; start..end, strand, type, name):
     24..128     +  promoter       AmpR promoter: bla
    129..989     +  CDS            AmpR: β-lactamase; bla; confers resistance to ampicillin, carbenicillin, and related antibiotics
   1160..1748    +  rep_origin     ori: high-copy-number ColE1/pMB1/pBR322/pUC origin of replication
   1931..2023    +  CDS            lacI (fragment): lac repressor; lacI; The lac repressor binds to the lac operator to inhibit transcription in E. coli. This inhibition can be relieved by adding lactose or isopropyl-β-D-thiogalactopyranoside (IPTG).
   2036..2057    +  protein_bind   CAP binding site: CAP binding activates transcription in the presence of cAMP. E. coli catabolite activator protein
   2072..2102    +  promoter       lac promoter: promoter for the E. coli lac operon
   2110..2126    +  protein_bind   lac operator: The lac repressor binds to the lac operator to inhibit transcription in E. coli. This inhibition can be relieved by adding lactose or isopropyl-β-D-thiogalactopyranoside (IPTG). lac repressor encoded by lacI
   2171..2189    +  promoter       T3 promoter: promoter for bacteriophage T3 RNA polymerase
   2604..2844    +  promoter       U6 promoter: RNA polymerase III promoter for human U6 snRNA
   2854..2873    +  misc_feature   HA-L (fragment): left homology arm from intron 1 of the mouse Rosa26 gene (Soriano, 1999)
   2892..2959    +  misc_RNA       tracrRNA (fragment): trans-activating CRISPR RNA for the Streptococcus pyogenes CRISPR/Cas9 system
   3039..3758    -  CDS            EGFP: the original enhanced GFP (Yang et al., 1996) mammalian codon-optimized
   3766..3792    -  misc_feature   MCS (fragment): multiple cloning site
   3802..4063    -  promoter       RSV promoter: Rous sarcoma virus enhancer/promoter
   4097..4190    -  ncRNA          Retro dr1: Accession: RF00214 - Retrovirus direct repeat 1 (dr1)
   4323..4375    +  misc_feature   bom (fragment): basis of mobility region from pBR322
   4384..4400    -  promoter       tet promoter (fragment): E. coli promoter for tetracycline efflux protein gene
   4432..4561    +  repeat_region  AAV2 ITR (fragment): inverted terminal repeat of adeno-associated virus serotype 2 inverted
   4572..4592    -  promoter       chicken β-actin promoter (fragment): contains a 21-bp deletion relative to the standard chicken β-actin promoter
   4618..4636    -  promoter       T7 promoter: promoter for bacteriophage T7 RNA polymerase
   4644..4799    +  CDS            lacZα (fragment): LacZα fragment of β-galactosidase; lacZ fragment
   4830..5258    -  rep_origin     f1 ori (sequence partly withheld): f1 bacteriophage origin of replication; arrow indicates direction of (+) strand synthesis
>Addgene plasmid #120296 | pAAV-RSV-GFP-U6-Rosa26 gRNA (SpyCas9 scaffold) | addgene full sequence | sequence record 232740 | Addgene NGS Result
GTGGCACTTTTCGGGGAAATGTGCGCGGAACCCCTATTTGTTTATTTTTCTAAATACATTCAAATATGTA
TCCGCTCATGAGACAATAACCCTGATAAATGCTTCAATAATATTGAAAAAGGAAGAGTATGAGTATTCAA
CATTTCCGTGTCGCCCTTATTCCCTTTTTTGCGGCATTTTGCCTTCCTGTTTTTGCTCACCCAGAAACGC
TGGTGAAAGTAAAAGATGCTGAAGATCAGTTGGGTGCACGAGTGGGTTACATCGAACTGGATCTCAACAG
CGGTAAGATCCTTGAGAGTTTTCGCCCCGAAGAACGTTTTCCAATGATGAGCACTTTTAAAGTTCTGCTA
TGTGGCGCGGTATTATCCCGTATTGACGCCGGGCAAGAGCAACTCGGTCGCCGCATACACTATTCTCAGA
ATGACTTGGTTGAGTACTCACCAGTCACAGAAAAGCATCTTACGGATGGCATGACAGTAAGAGAATTATG
CAGTGCTGCCATAACCATGAGTGATAACACTGCGGCCAACTTACTTCTGACAACGATCGGAGGACCGAAG
GAGCTAACCGCTTTTTTGCACAACATGGGGGATCATGTAACTCGCCTTGATCGTTGGGAACCGGAGCTGA
ATGAAGCCATACCAAACGACGAGCGTGACACCACGATGCCTGTAGCAATGGCAACAACGTTGCGCAAACT
ATTAACTGGCGAACTACTTACTCTAGCTTCCCGGCAACAATTAATAGACTGGATGGAGGCGGATAAAGTT
GCAGGACCACTTCTGCGCTCGGCCCTTCCGGCTGGCTGGTTTATTGCTGATAAATCTGGAGCCGGTGAGC
GTGGGTCTCGCGGTATCATTGCAGCACTGGGGCCAGATGGTAAGCCCTCCCGTATCGTAGTTATCTACAC
GACGGGGAGTCAGGCAACTATGGATGAACGAAATAGACAGATCGCTGAGATAGGTGCCTCACTGATTAAG
CATTGGTAACTGTCAGACCAAGTTTACTCATATATACTTTAGATTGATTTAAAACTTCATTTTTAATTTA
AAAGGATCTAGGTGAAGATCCTTTTTGATAATCTCATGACCAAAATCCCTTAACGTGAGTTTTCGTTCCA
CTGAGCGTCAGACCCCGTAGAAAAGATCAAAGGATCTTCTTGAGATCCTTTTTTTCTGCGCGTAATCTGC
TGCTTGCAAACAAAAAAACCACCGCTACCAGCGGTGGTTTGTTTGCCGGATCAAGAGCTACCAACTCTTT
TTCCGAAGGTAACTGGCTTCAGCAGAGCGCAGATACCAAATACTGTTCTTCTAGTGTAGCCGTAGTTAGG
CCACCACTTCAAGAACTCTGTAGCACCGCCTACATACCTCGCTCTGCTAATCCTGTTACCAGTGGCTGCT
GCCAGTGGCGATAAGTCGTGTCTTACCGGGTTGGACTCAAGACGATAGTTACCGGATAAGGCGCAGCGGT
CGGGCTGAACGGGGGGTTCGTGCACACAGCCCAGCTTGGAGCGAACGACCTACACCGAACTGAGATACCT
ACAGCGTGAGCTATGAGAAAGCGCCACGCTTCCCGAAGGGAGAAAGGCGGACAGGTATCCGGTAAGCGGC
AGGGTCGGAACAGGAGAGCGCACGAGGGAGCTTCCAGGGGGAAACGCCTGGTATCTTTATAGTCCTGTCG
GGTTTCGCCACCTCTGACTTGAGCGTCGATTTTTGTGATGCTCGTCAGGGGGGCGGAGCCTATGGAAAAA
CGCCAGCAACGCGGCCTTTTTACGGTTCCTGGCCTTTTGCTGGCCTTTTGCTCACATGTTCTTTCCTGCG
TTATCCCCTGATTCTGTGGATAACCGTATTACCGCCTTTGAGTGAGCTGATACCGCTCGCCGCAGCCGAA
CGACCGAGCGCAGCGAGTCAGTGAGCGAGGAAGCGGAAGAGCGCCCAATACGCAAACCGCCTCTCCCCGC
GCGTTGGCCGATTCATTAATGCAGCTGGCACGACAGGTTTCCCGACTGGAAAGCGGGCAGTGAGCGCAAC
GCAATTAATGTGAGTTAGCTCACTCATTAGGCACCCCAGGCTTTACACTTTATGCTTCCGGCTCGTATGT
TGTGTGGAATTGTGAGCGGATAACAATTTCACACAGGAAACAGCTATGACCATGATTACGCCAAGCGCGC
AATTAACCCTCACTAAAGGGAACAAAAGCTGGGTACCACTAGTATGCATCCTGCAGGACGCGTCCTACCC
ACTCCCTCTATGCGCGCTCGCTCACTCACTCGGCCCTGGAGACCAAAGGTCTCCAGGGCCGAGTGAGTGA
GCGAGCGCGCATAGAGGGAGTGGGTACCTCCATCATCTGGTTTCCCAGATCTGATATCGGCGCGCCCGAG
TCCAACACCCGTGGGAATCCCATGGGCACCATGGCCCCTCGCTCCAAAAATGCTTTCGCGTCGCGCAGAC
ACTGCTCGGTAGTTTCGGGGATCAGCGTTTGAGTAAGAGCCCGCGTCTGAACCCTCCGCGCCGCCCCGGC
CCCAGTGGAAAGACGCGCAGGCAAAACGCACCACGTGACGGAGCGTGACCGCGCGCCGAGCGCGCGCCAA
GGTCGGGCAGGAAGAGGGCCTATTTCCCATGATTCCTTCATATTTGCATATACGATACAAGGCTGTTAGA
GAGATAATTAGAATTAATTTGACTGTAAACACAAAGATATTAGTACAAAATACGTGACGTAGAAAGTAAT
AATTTCTTGGGTAGTTTGCAGTTTTAAAATTATGTTTTAAAATGGACTATCATATGCTTACCGTAACTTG
AAAGTATTTCGATTTCTTGGCTTTATATATCTTGTGGAAAGGACGAAACACCGACTCCAGTCTTTCTAGA
AGAGTTTAAGAGCTATGCTGGAAACAGCATAGCAAGTTTAAATAAGGCTAGTCCGTTATCAACTTGAAAA
AGTGGCACCGAGTCGGTGCTTTTTTTGCGGCCGCCTCGAGTGATCAAAAAACCAACACACGCTTCCAATG
AAAATAAACGATCCTTTATTGCTAGCCTTTACTTGTACAGCTCGTCCATGCCGAGAGTGATCCCGGCGGC
GGTCACGAACTCCAGCAGGACCATGTGATCGCGCTTCTCGTTGGGGTCTTTGCTCAGGGCGGACTGGGTG
CTCAGGTAGTGGTTGTCGGGCAGCAGCACGGGGCCGTCGCCGATGGGGGTGTTCTGCTGGTAGTGGTCGG
CGAGCTGCACGCTGCCGTCCTCGATGTTGTGGCGGATCTTGAAGTTCACCTTGATGCCGTTCTTCTGCTT
GTCGGCCATGATATAGACGTTGTGGCTGTTGTAGTTGTACTCCAGCTTGTGCCCCAGGATGTTGCCGTCC
TCCTTGAAGTCGATGCCCTTCAGCTCGATGCGGTTCACCAGGGTGTCGCCCTCGAACTTCACCTCGGCGC
GGGTCTTGTAGTTGCCGTCGTCCTTGAAGAAGATGGTGCGCTCCTGGACGTAGCCTTCGGGCATGGCGGA
CTTGAAGAAGTCGTGCTGCTTCATGTGGTCGGGGTAGCGGCTGAAGCACTGCACGCCGTAGGTCAGGGTG
GTCACGAGGGTGGGCCAGGGCACGGGCAGCTTGCCGGTGGTGCAGATGAACTTCAGGGTCAGCTTGCCGT
AGGTGGCATCGCCCTCGCCCTCGCCGGACACGCTGAACTTGTGGCCGTTTACGTCGCCGTCCAGCTCGAC
CAGGATGGGCACCACCCCGGTGAACAGCTCCTCGCCCTTGCTCACCATGGTGGCGACCGGTGGATCCCGG
GCCCGCGGTACCCAGCTTGGAGGTGCACACCAATGTGGTGAATGGTCAAATGGCGTTTATTGTATCGAGC
TAGGCACTTAAATACAATATCTCTGCAATGCGGAATTCAGTGGTTCGTCCAATCCATGTCAGACCCGTCT
GTTGCCTTCCTAATAAGGCACGATCGTACCACCTTACTTCCACCAATCGGCATGCACGGTGCTTTTTCTC
TCCTTGTAAGGCATGTTGCTAACTCATCGTTACCATGTTGCAAGACTACAAGAGTATTGCATAAGACTAC
ATTTCCCCCTCCCTATGCAAAAGCGAAACTACTATATCCTGAGGGGACTCCTAACCGCGTACAACCGAAG
CCCCGCTTTTCGCCTAAACACACCCTAGTCCCCTCAGATACGCGTATATCTGGCCCGTACATCGCGAAGC
AGCGCAAAACGCCTAACCCTAAGCAGATTCTTCATGCAATTGTCGGTCAAGCCTTGCCTTGTTGTAGCTT
AAATTTTGCTCGCGCACTACTCAGCGACCTCCAACACACAAGCAGGGAGCAGATACTGGCTTAACTATGC
GGCATCAGAGCAGATTGTACTGAGAGTGCACCATACGGATCTGCGATGATAAGCTGTCAAACATGAGAAT
TGGTCGACGATATCAGATCTGAGGAACCCCTAGTGATGGAGTTGGCCACTCCCTCTCTGCGCGCTCGCTC
GCTCACTGAGGCCGGGCGACCAAAGGTCGCCCGACGCCCGGGCTTTGCCCGGGCGGCCTCAGTGAGCGAG
CGAGCGCGCAGAGAGGGAGTGGCCCCCCCCCCCCCCCCCCCCTGCATTCTAGAGAGCTCCAATTCGCCCT
ATAGTGAGTCGTATTACGCGCGCTCACTGGCCGTCGTTTTACAACGTCGTGACTGGGAAAACCCTGGCGT
TACCCAACTTAATCGCCTTGCAGCACATCCCCCTTTCGCCAGCTGGCGTAATAGCGAAGAGGCCCGCACC
GATCGCCCTTCCCAACAGTTGCGCAGCCTGAATGGCGAATGGAAATTGTAAGCGTTAATATTTTGTTAAA
ATTCGCGTTAAATTTTTGTTAAATCAGCTCATTTTTTAACCAATAGGCCGAAATCGGCAAAATCCCTTAT
AAATCAAAAGAATAGACCGAGATAGGGT
[37 nt withheld, positions 4929-4965]
AAAGAACGTGGACTCCAACGTCAAAGG
[49 nt withheld, positions 4993-5041]
T
[91 nt withheld, positions 5043-5133]
G
[124 nt withheld, positions 5135-5258]
CAG
